Addgene plasmid #230149: AiP13314 - pAAV-AiE0947m-minBG-SYFP2-P2A-3XFLAG-10aa-H2B-WPRE3-BGHpA (Alias: CN3314)
Purpose: AiE0947m is an enhancer sequence, designed to drive AAV-mediated transgene expression in specific populations of brain cells
Depositing lab: Allen Institute for Brain Science & Boaz Levi. Depositing organization: Allen Institute. Publication: A suite of enhancer AAVs and transgenic mouse lines for genetic access to cortical cell types. Ben-Simon Y, Hooper M, Narayan S, Daigle TL, Dwivedi D, Way SW, Oster A, Stafford DA, Mich JK, Taormina MJ, Martinez RA, Opitz-Araya X, Roth JR, Alexander JR, Allen S, Amster A, Arbuckle J, Ayala A, Baker PM, Bakken TE, Barcelli T, Barta S, Bendrick J, Bertagnolli D, Bielstein C, Bishwakarma P, Bowlus J, Boyer G, Brouner K, Casian B, Casper T, Chakka AB, Chakrabarty R, Chance RK, Chavan S, Clark M, Colbert K, Collman F, Daniel S, Departee M, DiValentin P, Donadio N, Dotson N, Egdorf T, Fliss T, Gabitto M, Garcia J, Gary A, Gasperini M, Gloe J, Goldy J, Gore BB, Graybuck L, Greisman N, Haeseleer F, Halterman C, Haradon Z, Hastings SD, Helback O, Ho W, Hockemeyer D, Huang C, Huff S, Hunker A, Johansen N, Jones D, Juneau Z, Kalmbach B, Kannan M, Khem S, Kussick E, Kutsal R, Larsen R, Lee C, Lee AY, Leibly M, Lenz GH, Li S, Liang E, Lusk N, Madigan Z, Malloy J, Malone J, McCue R, Melchor J, Mollenkopf T, Moosman S, Morin E, Newman D, Ng L, Ngo K, Omstead V, Otto S, Oyama A, Pena N, Pham T, Phillips E, Pom CA, Potekhina L, Ransford S, Ray PL, Rette D, Reynoldson C, Rimorin C, Rocha D, Ruiz A, Sanchez REA, Sawyer L, Sedeno-Cortes A, Sevigny JP, Shapovalova N, Shepard N, Shulga L, Sigler AR, Siverts L, Soliman S, Somasundaram S, Staats B, Stewart K, Szelenyi E, Tieu M, Trader C, Tran A, van Velthoven CTJ, Walker M, Wang Y, Weed N, Wirthlin M, Wood T, Wynalda B, Yao Z, Zhou T, Ariza J, Dee N, Reding M, Ronellenfitch K, Mufti S, Sunkin SM, Smith KA, Esposito L, Waters J, Thyagarajan B, Yao S, Lein ES, Zeng H, Levi BP, Ngai J, Ting JT, Tasic B. Cell. 2025 May 16:S0092-8674(25)00513-6. doi: 10.1016/j.cell.2025.05.002. PubMed 40403729.
Backbone
  Vector backbone: pAAV2
  Vector type: AAV
Growth in bacteria
  Bacterial resistance: Ampicillin, 100 μg/mL
  Growth temperature: 37°C
  Growth strain: NEB Stable
  Copy number: High Copy
Gene/Insert
  Gene/Insert name: SYFP2-P2A-3XFLAG-10aa-H2B
  Species: Synthetic
  Promoter: minBG
  Cloning method: Gibson Cloning
Terms and licenses: Academic/Nonprofit Terms; Industry Terms: Not Available to Industry
How to cite: AiP13314 - pAAV-AiE0947m-minBG-SYFP2-P2A-3XFLAG-10aa-H2B-WPRE3-BGHpA (Alias: CN3314) was a gift from Allen Institute for Brain Science & Boaz Levi (Addgene plasmid # 230149 ; http://n2t.net/addgene:230149 ; RRID:Addgene_230149)
