[The description below was written by a language model from this plasmid's Addgene catalogue record and pLannotate feature annotations shown in this document.]
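Description:
AiP13314 - pAAV-AiE0947m-minBG-SYFP2-P2A-3XFLAG-10aa-H2B-WPRE3-BGHpA (alias CN3314) is an AAV transfer plasmid of about 5.7 kb built on a pAAV2 backbone. It is used to package a recombinant AAV genome that reports the activity of a candidate cell-type enhancer in the brain. It is maintained in bacteria through a high-copy ColE1/pUC-type origin and selected with ampicillin via the bla gene. An f1 phage origin and small remnants of pBR322 bom and rop sequences are also present in the backbone. The expression cassette lies between AAV2 inverted terminal repeats, which supply the cis signals for genome replication and encapsidation. The downstream ITR is annotated intact, while the upstream one is detected only as short fragments in the sequencing-derived annotation.

According to the construct name and catalogue fields, the AiE0947m enhancer sits upstream of a minimal beta-globin promoter (minBG). A minimal promoter has little activity on its own, so expression depends largely on the enhancer. Neither element is annotated in the feature table, but the roughly 1 kb unannotated stretch before the first coding sequence is where they would be expected. The transcript encodes the monomeric yellow fluorescent protein SYFP2, a P2A self-cleaving peptide, and then a 3xFLAG tag joined through a 10-amino-acid linker to human histone H2B. One mRNA should therefore give soluble fluorescence that fills the cell and a separate chromatin-bound, epitope-tagged nuclear marker, which could serve for antibody detection of labelled nuclei. A shortened WPRE (WPRE3) enhances post-transcriptional expression, and a bovine growth hormone polyadenylation signal terminates the transcript. The stated purpose is AAV-mediated transgene expression in specific populations of brain cells, as part of a collection of enhancer AAVs for cortical cell types. The record does not state which population AiE0947m targets.
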