Features (pLannotate 1.2.2; 16 found; start..end, strand, type, name):
     12..39      +  repeat_region  AAV2 ITR (fragment): inverted terminal repeat of adeno-associated virus serotype 2 inverted
     68..95      +  repeat_region  AAV2 ITR (fragment): inverted terminal repeat of adeno-associated virus serotype 2 inverted
   1139..1855    +  CDS            SYFP2: SYFP2 is a basic (constitutively fluorescent) yellow fluorescent protein published in 2006, derived from Aequorea victoria. It is reported to be a very rapidly-maturing monomer with moderate acid sensitivity.
   1934..1999    +  CDS            3xFLAG: three tandem FLAG® epitope tags, followed by an enterokinase cleavage site
   2030..2407    +  CDS            H2B: human histone H2B; HIST1H2BJ
   2441..2598    +  misc_feature   WPRE (fragment): woodchuck hepatitis virus posttranscriptional regulatory element
   2604..2684    +  misc_feature   WPRE (fragment): woodchuck hepatitis virus posttranscriptional regulatory element
   2701..2812    +  polyA_signal   bGH poly(A) signal: bovine growth hormone polyadenylation signal
   2930..3070    +  repeat_region  AAV2 ITR: inverted terminal repeat of adeno-associated virus serotype 2 inverted
   3075..3126    -  misc_feature   bom (fragment): basis of mobility region from pBR322
   3145..3600    +  rep_origin     f1 ori (sequence partly withheld): f1 bacteriophage origin of replication; arrow indicates direction of (+) strand synthesis
   3601..3650    -  misc_feature   bom (fragment): basis of mobility region from pBR322
   3752..3787    -  CDS            rop (fragment): Rop protein, which maintains plasmids at low copy number; rop
   3882..3986    +  promoter       AmpR promoter: bla
   3987..4847    +  CDS            AmpR: β-lactamase; bla; confers resistance to ampicillin, carbenicillin, and related antibiotics
   5018..5606    +  rep_origin     ori: high-copy-number ColE1/pMB1/pBR322/pUC origin of replication
>Addgene plasmid #230149 | AiP13314 - pAAV-AiE0947m-minBG-SYFP2-P2A-3XFLAG-10aa-H2B-WPRE3-BGHpA (Alias: CN3314) | addgene full sequence | sequence record 462703 | Addgene NGS Result
CCTGCAGGCAGCTGCGCGCTCGCTCGCTCACTGAGGCCGCCCGGGCGTCGGGCGACCTTTGGTCGCCCGG
CCTCAGTGAGCGAGCGAGCGCGCAGAGAGGGAGTGGCCAACTCCATCACTAGGGGTTCCTGCGGCCGCAC
GCGTTGGTAGAGCCTTATGACTTGCCTATCCCTATTTGAGAAGGAAGAATAGGGTGGATTCCTTCTCCAG
TCACCTCCTGTATCACAATGGAATTGTACTTTCTATTGATGAGATCCCTAGGTGATTCAATTAAAAAGCA
CTTAACTTGTGAGCCAGAAGGTCCTTCCAATGCTGGATCCACTATTGATTGACTTTAAACTATGATTTCT
TTCCTCTGGCTTAATTTCTTCACCATCATAATAAGGCCGCATGCCTCTCAGTCACTTATTGCTCACAGTC
ACCACTGTTGGTTGGGTTAGATCTCCCTGGTTTGGCTTCAAGTCATTGCAGTGCTCAATGTGTGGCTCTC
CCGGGCATGTTCCTTCCTGAAGGGCAGCTGTGTATGAATAGCTAATGGTTGTAATCAAAGAGGCAGTAAA
TACTGCTGAATGAAGATAGGACTGTGTCAAAGGAAAGGAGTTATTTTGGAAATCTCCATCCCAGGAAATG
AGTAGAATTGTCTGTTTGAGTCAGAAGTAGCCCCAGTGATTGGCGTTTATCTGAAGAACAACATGCTGTG
GTAGAAGTGGCCAAGTGTGGGCTGCCTCAGAAAAAACGGGCAGCCTTAGAACAGTCAGCCCAAGAGCCAC
CTGGAGCCATTTCAGCCCTGATTCCCATGACCTCTATGACATTGGCAACTTCACATCCAGAAACTGCGAC
TTATCTATCTGAAAACTGGTCTTCAAAGAAAGCAGTTGGTCAAAGGGATCCCAGGAGCTCAATAATATGG
CATGGTCATGAAATTTTAAATAACACATATTTATAAGGGTGTCAGTGCCCTGAAGAGTTCCCCTTGGAGG
AAATTTTAATACCAACTCCCAACTACCCTGAGAAAAATCACTCAATGCCTAAGAGCTCAGAGCTCGGGCT
GGGCATAAAAGTCAGGGCAGAGCCATCTATTGCTTACATTTGCTTCTGGGATCCAGATCTTTCGAAGCTA
GCGCTACCGGTCGCCACCATGGTCTCCAAGGGCGAGGAGCTGTTCACCGGGGTGGTGCCCATCCTGGTCG
AGCTGGACGGCGATGTCAACGGCCACAAGTTCAGCGTGTCCGGCGAGGGCGAGGGCGATGCCACCTACGG
CAAGCTGACCCTGAAGCTGATCTGCACCACCGGCAAGCTGCCCGTGCCCTGGCCCACCCTCGTGACCACC
CTGGGCTACGGCGTGCAGTGCTTCGCCCGCTACCCCGACCACATGAAGCAGCACGACTTCTTCAAGTCCG
CCATGCCCGAAGGCTACGTCCAGGAGCGCACCATCTTCTTCAAAGACGACGGCAACTACAAGACCCGCGC
CGAGGTGAAGTTCGAGGGCGACACCCTGGTGAACCGCATCGAGCTGAAGGGCATCGACTTCAAGGAGGAC
GGCAACATCCTGGGGCACAAGCTGGAGTACAACTACAACAGCCACAACGTCTATATCACCGCCGACAAGC
AGAAGAACGGCATCAAGGCCAACTTCAAGATCCGCCACAACATCGAGGACGGCGGCGTGCAGCTCGCCGA
CCACTACCAGCAGAACACCCCCATCGGCGACGGCCCCGTGCTGCTGCCCGACAACCACTACCTGAGCTAC
CAGTCCAAGCTGAGCAAAGACCCCAACGAGAAGCGCGATCACATGGTCCTGCTGGAGTTCGTGACCGCCG
CCGGGATCACTCTCGGCATGGACGAGCTGTACAAGGGCTCTGGTGCTACCAACTTCTCACTGTTGAAACA
GGCAGGGGATGTAGAGGAGAATCCAGGGCCTGGTGCTAGTGGAGACTACAAAGACCATGACGGAGATTAT
AAAGATCATGACATCGATTACAAGGATGACGATGACAAGTCCGGACTCAGATCTGGAGGCTCCGGAGGCC
CAGAGCCAGCGAAGTCTGCTCCCGCCCCGAAAAAGGGCTCCAAGAAGGCGGTGACTAAGGCGCAGAAGAA
AGGCGGCAAGAAGCGCAAGCGCAGCCGCAAGGAGAGCTATTCCATCTATGTGTACAAGGTTCTGAAGCAG
GTCCACCCTGACACCGGCATTTCGTCCAAGGCCATGGGCATCATGAATTCGTTTGTGAACGACATTTTCG
AGCGCATCGCAGGAGAGGCTTCCCGCCTGGCGCATTACAACAAGCGCTCGACCATCACCTCCCGGGAGAT
CCAGACGGCCGTGCGCCTGCTGCTGCCTGGGGAGTTGGCCAAGCACGCCGTGTCCGAGGGTACTAAGGCC
ATCACCAAGTACACCAGCGCTAAGTAATGAGGCGCGCCGCGGCCGCGAATTCGATATCATAATCAACCTC
TGGATTACAAAATTTGTGAAAGATTGACTGGTATTCTTAACTATGTTGCTCCTTTTACGCTATGTGGATA
CGCTGCTTTAATGCCTTTGTATCATGCTATTGCTTCCCGTATGGCTTTCATTTTCTCCTCCTTGTATAAA
TCCTGGTTAGTTCTTGCCACGGCGGAACTCATCGCCGCCTGCCTTGCCCGCTGCTGGACAGGGGCTCGGC
TGTTGGGCACTGACAATTCCGTGGCTCGAGAGATCTTCGACTGTGCCTTCTAGTTGCCAGCCATCTGTTG
TTTGCCCCTCCCCCGTGCCTTCCTTGACCCTGGAAGGTGCCACTCCCACTGTCCTTTCCTAATAAAATGA
GGAAATTGCATCGCATTGTCTGAGTAGGTGTCATTCTATTCTGGGGGGTGGGGTGGGGCAGGACAGCAAG
GGGGAGGATTGGGAAGACAATAGCAGGCATGAGATCTCACGTGCGGACCGAGCGGCCGCAGGAACCCCTA
GTGATGGAGTTGGCCACTCCCTCTCTGCGCGCTCGCTCGCTCACTGAGGCCGGGCGACCAAAGGTCGCCC
GACGCCCGGGCTTTGCCCGGGCGGCCTCAGTGAGCGAGCGAGCGCGCAGCTGCCTGCAGGGGCGCCTGAT
GCGGTATTTTCTCCTTACGCATCTGTGCGGTATTTCACACCGCATA
[95 nt withheld, positions 3127-3221]
T
[46 nt withheld, positions 3223-3268]
C
[141 nt withheld, positions 3270-3410]
CCTTTGACGTTGGAGTCCACGTTCTTT
[37 nt withheld, positions 3438-3474]
ACTCTATCTCGGGCTATTCTTTTGATTTATAAGGGATTTTGCCGATTTCGGTCTATTGGTTAAAAAATGA
GCTGATTTAACAAAAATTTAACGCGAATTTTAACAAAATATTAACGTTTACAATTTTATGGTGCACTCTC
AGTACAATCTGCTCTGATGCCGCATAGTTAAGCCAGCCCCGACACCCGCCAACACCCGCTGACGCGCCCT
GACGGGCTTGTCTGCTCCCGGCATCCGCTTACAGACAAGCTGTGACCGTCTCCGGGAGCTGCATGTGTCA
GAGGTTTTCACCGTCATCACCGAAACGCGCGAGACGAAAGGGCCTCGTGATACGCCTATTTTTATAGGTT
AATGTCATGATAATAATGGTTTCTTAGACGTCAGGTGGCACTTTTCGGGGAAATGTGCGCGGAACCCCTA
TTTGTTTATTTTTCTAAATACATTCAAATATGTATCCGCTCATGAGACAATAACCCTGATAAATGCTTCA
ATAATATTGAAAAAGGAAGAGTATGAGTATTCAACATTTCCGTGTCGCCCTTATTCCCTTTTTTGCGGCA
TTTTGCCTTCCTGTTTTTGCTCACCCAGAAACGCTGGTGAAAGTAAAAGATGCTGAAGATCAGTTGGGTG
CACGAGTGGGTTACATCGAACTGGATCTCAACAGCGGTAAGATCCTTGAGAGTTTTCGCCCCGAAGAACG
TTTTCCAATGATGAGCACTTTTAAAGTTCTGCTATGTGGCGCGGTATTATCCCGTATTGACGCCGGGCAA
GAGCAACTCGGTCGCCGCATACACTATTCTCAGAATGACTTGGTTGAGTACTCACCAGTCACAGAAAAGC
ATCTTACGGATGGCATGACAGTAAGAGAATTATGCAGTGCTGCCATAACCATGAGTGATAACACTGCGGC
CAACTTACTTCTGACAACGATCGGAGGACCGAAGGAGCTAACCGCTTTTTTGCACAACATGGGGGATCAT
GTAACTCGCCTTGATCGTTGGGAACCGGAGCTGAATGAAGCCATACCAAACGACGAGCGTGACACCACGA
TGCCTGTAGCAATGGCAACAACGTTGCGCAAACTATTAACTGGCGAACTACTTACTCTAGCTTCCCGGCA
ACAATTAATAGACTGGATGGAGGCGGATAAAGTTGCAGGACCACTTCTGCGCTCGGCCCTTCCGGCTGGC
TGGTTTATTGCTGATAAATCTGGAGCCGGTGAGCGTGGGTCTCGCGGTATCATTGCAGCACTGGGGCCAG
ATGGTAAGCCCTCCCGTATCGTAGTTATCTACACGACGGGGAGTCAGGCAACTATGGATGAACGAAATAG
ACAGATCGCTGAGATAGGTGCCTCACTGATTAAGCATTGGTAACTGTCAGACCAAGTTTACTCATATATA
CTTTAGATTGATTTAAAACTTCATTTTTAATTTAAAAGGATCTAGGTGAAGATCCTTTTTGATAATCTCA
TGACCAAAATCCCTTAACGTGAGTTTTCGTTCCACTGAGCGTCAGACCCCGTAGAAAAGATCAAAGGATC
TTCTTGAGATCCTTTTTTTCTGCGCGTAATCTGCTGCTTGCAAACAAAAAAACCACCGCTACCAGCGGTG
GTTTGTTTGCCGGATCAAGAGCTACCAACTCTTTTTCCGAAGGTAACTGGCTTCAGCAGAGCGCAGATAC
CAAATACTGTTCTTCTAGTGTAGCCGTAGTTAGGCCACCACTTCAAGAACTCTGTAGCACCGCCTACATA
CCTCGCTCTGCTAATCCTGTTACCAGTGGCTGCTGCCAGTGGCGATAAGTCGTGTCTTACCGGGTTGGAC
TCAAGACGATAGTTACCGGATAAGGCGCAGCGGTCGGGCTGAACGGGGGGTTCGTGCACACAGCCCAGCT
TGGAGCGAACGACCTACACCGAACTGAGATACCTACAGCGTGAGCTATGAGAAAGCGCCACGCTTCCCGA
AGGGAGAAAGGCGGACAGGTATCCGGTAAGCGGCAGGGTCGGAACAGGAGAGCGCACGAGGGAGCTTCCA
GGGGGAAACGCCTGGTATCTTTATAGTCCTGTCGGGTTTCGCCACCTCTGACTTGAGCGTCGATTTTTGT
GATGCTCGTCAGGGGGGCGGAGCCTATGGAAAAACGCCAGCAACGCGGCCTTTTTACGGTTCCTGGCCTT
TTGCTGGCCTTTTGCTCACATGT
